>Addgene plasmid #135596 | pSP64-AGS-mCherry | addgene full sequence | sequence record 268879 | Addgene NGS Result
ATACAAGCTTGCTTGTTCTTTTTGCAGAAGCTCAGAATAAACGCTCAACTTTGGCAGATCTAGATGCAGA
GCGAGGCCTCCTGTATGGAGCTGGCCCTCGAAGGGGAGAGGTTGTGCAAGGCGGGGAACTGCCGGGAAGG
GGTACGGTACCTGGAGGCCGCCGTCGAGGTCGGAACCGATGATCTTAAAACACTAAGTGCCATCTACAGT
CAGCTAGGCAATGCCTATTTCTATTTGGAGGACTATGGCAAGGCCCTGACCTACCACAAGCATGATCTGA
CTCTAGCGACATCGATTGGTGATCGACTCGGAGAAGCCAAAGCTAGTGGTAATATTGGCAATACACTGAA
AGTTCTAGGAAAGTTTGATGAAGCCATCTGCTGTTGTCAAAGACATCTAGATATATCAAGAGAGCTCTCG
GAAAAGGTGGGGGAAGGCAGGGCACTGTACAATCTAGGCAATGTGTACCATGCCAAAGGAAAGCATGCTG
GGCGGAGCGGGCATCAAGATCCGGGAGACTTCCCGCAAGAGGTTACAGACTGCCTTAAGCAAGCCATCCA
GTTTTATGAAGCCAACCTAGCAATAGTGAGGGAGCTTGGAGACAGAGCGGCACAAGGCAGGGCCTGTGGT
AACCTAGGCAACACACATTATCTTCTGGGCAACTTCGAGACGGCTATACAATTCCACACAGAGCGTCTTG
CTATAGCAAAGGAATTTGGAGACAAAGCAGCAGAGAGGCGAGCTTACAGCAACCTAGGAAACGCATGTGT
CTTCATGGTACAGTTTGAAGTGGCTGCCAAATATTACAAGAAAAGTTTGCACATTGCAAGGCAGCTCGGC
GAGTTGGCCATGGAGGCTCAGGCGTGCTACAGTCTAGGGAACACGTATACCTTATTACGGGAGTATGAGA
AGGCCGTGGAATATCACAGCAGGCACATGGAGATAGCTCAACAACTTAACGACAGAGTTGGGGAAGGACG
GGCATGCTGGAGTTTAGGGAACGCCCATACGTCATTAGGTAACCACGAGAAGGCTCTTCACTATGCAACT
CTTCACCTTCAAATATCAAGAGAGGTTGGAGATAGGACAGGAGAGGTGACAGCCAAAATGAACTTGCAAG
ATTTACAGACCCTCTTTGGTATAAGTACAGCTGATCTTAGTGAAGTCAGTACAACAGTTCAAACACCTCT
ACAAGAATCCAAAGGTGCTAGACCCCGAAGAAGAAGAAGTATGGAAAATTTGGAACTAGTTGCCATGACA
CCAGAAAAGAAAACAGAAATCGTCCAGGTCCCCAAAAGGAAAATTAGACCGGGGAGTAAGCTCAAATTAA
AGAATGGCGGAGAATCCAAAGATAAGCAGAGTCATAAGGATTCCAAGGAGTCAGTTAGCAGTGCCAAGAA
TAGTGTGCCCGCCCCGTCCAAAGCTAAATCACAGACCTCAGCACGGAAGGGAGGAGAACCTATACAGATG
CTGGACGACGCTGATAACTTCTTTGAGGCTCTCAGCCGTTTCCAGAGCAACAGAATGGACGAGCAGCGAT
GCTCGTTCGGCAGACTGCAGAAGAAGCTGGCAGATGAGGAGGGAAACGGATTACCAGAGAAGGAAGAACA
CTTAGATGAGATAGCCAAGCTTCAGGGCAGCCGTCTCAATGAACAGAGGGCATTCTCTGTCAAACGGTTG
CCAGGGCTACCCGGTCTCAGGGCCAATGAAGACGTTGTAGGGAAGCTGTTAGCCAAAGGAGAACGAGCCG
AGCCAGATGATGATTTCTTTGAGATGATCACCAGATGCCAGGGAGCACGGATAGAAGACCAACGTAGCAC
ATTACCTATACAGGCCCCAGCCCCCACCGTCCCGGATGAGGACTTCTTCAGTCTGATCCAGCGCATCCAG
TCCAAGCGCATCGAGGAGCAGCGATCCATAGCACCGTGGGAAAAGGGTTCTGGTACATCCTGCGTGTGTT
TCTATGACTATGACACAAGCCGCACTGAAGGAACTGCATGCTGCGTCTACAGCAGACCTGTTCAAGAATC
TCACCTAGGGCCCATGGTGAGCAAGGGCGAGGAGGATAACATGGCCATCATCAAGGAGTTCATGCGCTTC
AAGGTGCACATGGAGGGCTCCGTGAACGGCCACGAGTTCGAGATCGAGGGCGAGGGCGAGGGCCGCCCCT
ACGAGGGCACCCAGACCGCCAAGCTGAAGGTGACCAAGGGTGGCCCCCTGCCCTTCGCCTGGGACATCCT
GTCCCCTCAGTTCATGTACGGCTCCAAGGCCTACGTGAAGCACCCCGCCGACATCCCCGACTACTTGAAG
CTGTCCTTCCCCGAGGGCTTCAAGTGGGAGCGCGTGATGAACTTCGAGGACGGCGGCGTGGTGACCGTGA
CCCAGGACTCCTCCCTGCAGGACGGCGAGTTCATCTACAAGGTGAAGCTGCGCGGCACCAACTTCCCCTC
CGACGGCCCCGTAATGCAGAAGAAGACCATGGGCTGGGAGGCCTCCTCCGAGCGGATGTACCCCGAGGAC
GGCGCCCTGAAGGGCGAGATCAAGCAGAGGCTGAAGCTGAAGGACGGCGGCCACTACGACGCTGAGGTCA
AGACCACCTACAAGGCCAAGAAGCCCGTGCAGCTGCCCGGCGCCTACAACGTCAACATCAAGTTGGACAT
CACCTCCCACAACGAGGACTACACCATCGTGGAACAGTACGAACGCGCCGAGGGCCGCCACTCCACCGGC
GGCATGGACGAGCTGTACAAGTCCGGAGGGGATCGGTGGAGCTCCACCGGTCGAGCTCAAGCTTCGAATT
CTGCAGTCGACGGTAGCGGCCGCTCTAGAGAGAATCTTTATTTTCAGGGCGCCGCCAAATTCAAAGAAAC
CGCTGCTGCTAAATTCGAACGCCAGCACATGGACAGCGGAGGTGGAGGTACTAGTGACTGACTAGGATCT
GGTTACCACTAAACCAGCCTCAAGAACACCCGAATGGAGTCTCTAAGCTACATAATACCAACTTACACTT
TACAAAATGTTGTCCCCCAAAATGTAGCCATTCGTATCTGCTCCTAATAAAAAGAAAGTTTCTTCACCCC
CCCTGCAGGTCGACTCTAGAGGATCCCCGGGCGAGCTCGAATTCGTAATCATGTCATAGCTGTTTCCTGT
GTGAAATTGTTATCCGCTCACAATTCCACACAACATACGAGCCGGAAGCATAAAGTGTAAAGCCTGGGGT
GCCTAATGAGTGAGCTAACTCACATTAATTGCGTTGCGCTCACTGCCCGCTTTCCAGTCGGGAAACCTGT
CGTGCCAGCTGCATTAATGAATCGGCCAACGCGCGGGGAGAGGCGGTTTGCGTATTGGGCGCTCTTCCGC
TTCCTCGCTCACTGACTCGCTGCGCTCGGTCGTTCGGCTGCGGCGAGCGGTATCAGCTCACTCAAAGGCG
GTAATACGGTTATCCACAGAATCAGGGGATAACGCAGGAAAGAACATGTGAGCAAAAGGCCAGCAAAAGG
CCAGGAACCGTAAAAAGGCCGCGTTGCTGGCGTTTTTCCATAGGCTCCGCCCCCCTGACGAGCATCACAA
AAATCGACGCTCAAGTCAGAGGTGGCGAAACCCGACAGGACTATAAAGATACCAGGCGTTTCCCCCTGGA
AGCTCCCTCGTGCGCTCTCCTGTTCCGACCCTGCCGCTTACCGGATACCTGTCCGCCTTTCTCCCTTCGG
GAAGCGTGGCGCTTTCTCATAGCTCACGCTGTAGGTATCTCAGTTCGGTGTAGGTCGTTCGCTCCAAGCT
GGGCTGTGTGCACGAACCCCCCGTTCAGCCCGACCGCTGCGCCTTATCCGGTAACTATCGTCTTGAGTCC
AACCCGGTAAGACACGACTTATCGCCACTGGCAGCAGCCACTGGTAACAGGATTAGCAGAGCGAGGTATG
TAGGCGGTGCTACAGAGTTCTTGAAGTGGTGGCCTAACTACGGCTACACTAGAAGAACAGTATTTGGTAT
CTGCGCTCTGCTGAAGCCAGTTACCTTCGGAAAAAGAGTTGGTAGCTCTTGATCCGGCAAACAAACCACC
GCTGGTAGCGGTGGTTTTTTTGTTTGCAAGCAGCAGATTACGCGCAGAAAAAAAGGATCTCAAGAAGATC
CTTTGATCTTTTCTACGGGGTCTGACGCTCAGTGGAACGAAAACTCACGTTAAGGGATTTTGGTCATGAG
ATTATCAAAAAGGATCTTCACCTAGATCCTTTTAAATTAAAAATGAAGTTTTAAATCAATCTAAAGTATA
TATGAGTAAACTTGGTCTGACAGTTACCAATGCTTAATCAGTGAGGCACCTATCTCAGCGATCTGTCTAT
TTCGTTCATCCATAGTTGCCTGACTCCCCGTCGTGTAGATAACTACGATACGGGAGGGCTTACCATCTGG
CCCCAGTGCTGCAATGATACCGCGAGACCCACGCTCACCGGCTCCAGATTTATCAGCAATAAACCAGCCA
GCCGGAAGGGCCGAGCGCAGAAGTGGTCCTGCAACTTTATCCGCCTCCATCCAGTCTATTAATTGTTGCC
GGGAAGCTAGAGTAAGTAGTTCGCCAGTTAATAGTTTGCGCAACGTTGTTGCCATTGCTACAGGCATCGT
GGTGTCACGCTCGTCGTTTGGTATGGCTTCATTCAGCTCCGGTTCCCAACGATCAAGGCGAGTTACATGA
TCCCCCATGTTGTGCAAAAAAGCGGTTAGCTCCTTCGGTCCTCCGATCGTTGTCAGAAGTAAGTTGGCCG
CAGTGTTATCACTCATGGTTATGGCAGCACTGCATAATTCTCTTACTGTCATGCCATCCGTAAGATGCTT
TTCTGTGACTGGTGAGTACTCAACCAAGTCATTCTGAGAATAGTGTATGCGGCGACCGAGTTGCTCTTGC
CCGGCGTCAATACGGGATAATACCGCGCCACATAGCAGAACTTTAAAAGTGCTCATCATTGGAAAACGTT
CTTCGGGGCGAAAACTCTCAAGGATCTTACCGCTGTTGAGATCCAGTTCGATGTAACCCACTCGTGCACC
CAACTGATCTTCAGCATCTTTTACTTTCACCAGCGTTTCTGGGTGAGCAAAAACAGGAAGGCAAAATGCC
GCAAAAAAGGGAATAAGGGCGACACGGAAATGTTGAATACTCATACTCTTCCTTTTTCAATATTATTGAA
GCATTTATCAGGGTTATTGTCTCATGAGCGGATACATATTTGAATGTATTTAGAAAAATAAACAAATAGG
GGTTCCGCGCACATTTCCCCGAAAAGTGCCACCTGACGTCTAAGAAACCATTATTATCATGACATTAACC
TATAAAAATAGGCGTATCACGAGGCCCTTTCGTCTCGCGCGTTTCGGTGATGACGGTGAAAACCTCTGAC
ACATGCAGCTCCCGGAGACGGTCACAGCTTGTCTGTAAGCGGATGCCGGGAGCAGACAAGCCCGTCAGGG
CGCGTCAGCGGGTGTTGGCGGGTGTCGGGGCTGGCTTAACTATGCGGCATCAGAGCAGATTGTACTGAGA
GTGCACCATTCGACGCTCTCCCTTATGCGACTCCTGCATTAGGAAGCAGCCCAGTAGTAGGTTGAGGCCG
TTGAGCACCGCCGCCGCAAGGAATGGTGCATGCAAGGAGATGGCGCCCAACAGTCCCCCGGCCACGGGGC
CTGCCACCATACCCACGCCGAAACAAGCGCTCATGAGCCCGAAGTGGCGAGCCCGATCTTCCCCATCGGT
GATGTCGGCGATATAGGCGCCAGCAACCGCACCTGTGGCGCCGGTGATGCCGGCCACGATGCGTCCGGCG
TAGAGGATCTGGCTAGCGATGACCCTGCTGATTGGTTCGCTGACCATTTCCGGGTGCGGGACGGCGTTAC
CAGAAACTCAGAAGGTTCGTCCAACCAAACCGACTCTGACGGCAGTTTACGAGAGAGATGATAGGGTCTG
CTTCAGTAAGCCAGATGCTACACAATTAGGCTTGTACATATTGTCGTTAGAACGCGGCTACAATTAATAC
ATAACCTTATGTATCATACACATACGATTTAGGTGACACTATAGA
Features (pLannotate 1.2.2; 18 found; start..end, strand, type, name):
     12..54      +  5'UTR          Xenopus globin 5'-UTR: translational enhancer from the 5'-UTR of the major beta-globin gene of Xenopus laevis
     73..1851    +  CDS            Gpsm2 (fragment): GPSM2_MOUSE - Also known as Lgn, Pins From Mus musculus (Mouse).
   2044..2751    +  CDS            mCherry: mCherry is a basic (constitutively fluorescent) red fluorescent protein published in 2004, derived from Discosoma sp.. It is reported to be a very rapidly-maturing monomer with low acid sensitivity.
   2781..2815    +  misc_feature   MCS (fragment): multiple cloning site
   2830..2849    +  CDS            capTEV™ (fragment): composite tag for in vivo biotinylation, TEV protease cleavage, and 6xHis tagging
   2863..2907    +  CDS            S-Tag: affinity and epitope tag derived from pancreatic ribonuclease A
   2952..3077    +  3'UTR          Xenopus globin 3'-UTR: 3'-UTR of the major beta-globin gene of Xenopus laevis
   3157..3173    -  protein_bind   lac operator: The lac repressor binds to the lac operator to inhibit transcription in E. coli. This inhibition can be relieved by adding lactose or isopropyl-β-D-thiogalactopyranoside (IPTG). lac repressor encoded by lacI
   3181..3211    -  promoter       lac promoter: promoter for the E. coli lac operon
   3226..3247    -  protein_bind   CAP binding site: CAP binding activates transcription in the presence of cAMP. E. coli catabolite activator protein
   3260..3352    -  CDS            lacI (fragment): lac repressor; lacI; The lac repressor binds to the lac operator to inhibit transcription in E. coli. This inhibition can be relieved by adding lactose or isopropyl-β-D-thiogalactopyranoside (IPTG).
   3535..4123    -  rep_origin     ori: high-copy-number ColE1/pMB1/pBR322/pUC origin of replication
   4294..5154    -  CDS            AmpR: β-lactamase; bla; confers resistance to ampicillin, carbenicillin, and related antibiotics
   5155..5259    -  promoter       AmpR promoter: bla
   5354..5389    +  CDS            rop (fragment): Rop protein, which maintains plasmids at low copy number; rop
   5491..5539    +  misc_feature   bom (fragment): basis of mobility region from pBR322
   5540..5819    -  CDS            TcR (fragment): tetracycline efflux protein; tet; confers resistance to tetracycline
   6047..6065    +  promoter       SP6 promoter: promoter for bacteriophage SP6 RNA polymerase
