[The description below was written by a language model from this plasmid's Addgene catalogue record and pLannotate feature annotations shown in this document.]
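Description:
pSP64-AGS-mCherry is an in vitro transcription plasmid built on the pSP64 backbone, designed to produce synthetic mRNA encoding a fluorescently tagged AGS protein from the sea urchin S. purpuratus. It is maintained in E. coli through a high-copy ColE1/pUC-type origin and selected with ampicillin via the β-lactamase gene and its own promoter. The annotation also picks up non-functional backbone remnants: fragments of rop, bom, the tetracycline resistance gene and lacI, together with a lac promoter/operator and CAP site.

The catalogue lists the promoter as unknown, but the feature table places a bacteriophage SP6 promoter at the very end of the circular sequence record, immediately upstream of the cassette that begins at the start of the record, so SP6 RNA polymerase is the evident driver of transcription. The transcript starts with the Xenopus beta-globin 5′ UTR, a translational enhancer, followed by the AGS open reading frame. The annotation software labelled this as a fragment of mouse Gpsm2 (LGN/Pins), presumably by homology to the closest database entry, since the insert is recorded as sea urchin. mCherry, a monomeric red fluorescent protein, lies downstream as the C-terminal fusion partner. Beyond it are a multiple cloning site fragment, a short capTEV tag fragment and an S-Tag; whether these are translated is not stated. The Xenopus beta-globin 3′ UTR closes the cassette, and the two globin UTRs are commonly used to support stability and translation of injected mRNA.

According to the record, the resulting mRNA is microinjected to visualise AGS protein dynamics in S. purpuratus. The cloning sites used are not recorded.
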