Addgene plasmid #135596: pSP64-AGS-mCherry
Purpose: Expression of AGS-mCherry mRNA for microinjection for visualization of AGS protein dynamics in S. purpuratus
Depositing lab: Mamiko Yajima. Publication: Evolutionary modification of AGS protein contributes to formation of micromeres in sea urchins. Poon J, Fries A, Wessel GM, Yajima M. Nat Commun. 2019 Aug 22;10(1):3779. doi: 10.1038/s41467-019-11560-8. PubMed 31439829.
Backbone
  Vector backbone: pSP64
  Vector type: In vitro transcription (mRNA synthesis)
Growth in bacteria
  Bacterial resistance: Ampicillin, 100 μg/mL
  Growth temperature: 37°C
  Growth strain: DH5alpha
  Copy number: High Copy
Gene/Insert
  Gene/Insert name: AGS-mCherry
  Species: S. purpuratus
  Promoter: Unknown
  Tag / fusion protein: mCherry (C terminal on insert)
  Cloning method: Restriction Enzyme; 5′ cloning site Unknown (unknown if destroyed); 3′ cloning site Unknown (unknown if destroyed)
  Sequencing primers: 5′ Unknown
Terms and licenses: Academic/Nonprofit Terms; Industry Terms: Not Available to Industry
How to cite: pSP64-AGS-mCherry was a gift from Mamiko Yajima (Addgene plasmid # 135596 ; http://n2t.net/addgene:135596 ; RRID:Addgene_135596)
